>Addgene plasmid #29649 | pLenti PGK BirA Hygro (w874-1) | addgene full sequence | sequence record 335506 | Addgene NGS Result
CGCGGAACCCCTATTTGTTTATTTTTCTAAATACATTCAAATATGTATCCGCTCATGAGACAATAACCCT
GATAAATGCTTCAATAATATTGAAAAAGGAAGAGTATGAGTATTCAACATTTCCGTGTCGCCCTTATTCC
CTTTTTTGCGGCATTTTGCCTTCCTGTTTTTGCTCACCCAGAAACGCTGGTGAAAGTAAAAGATGCTGAA
GATCAGTTGGGTGCACGAGTGGGTTACATCGAACTGGATCTCAACAGCGGTAAGATCCTTGAGAGTTTTC
GCCCCGAAGAACGTTTTCCAATGATGAGCACTTTTAAAGTTCTGCTATGTGGCGCGGTATTATCCCGTAT
TGACGCCGGGCAAGAGCAACTCGGTCGCCGCATACACTATTCTCAGAATGACTTGGTTGAGTACTCACCA
GTCACAGAAAAGCATCTTACGGATGGCATGACAGTAAGAGAATTATGCAGTGCTGCCATAACCATGAGTG
ATAACACTGCGGCCAACTTACTTCTGACAACGATCGGAGGACCGAAGGAGCTAACCGCTTTTTTGCACAA
CATGGGGGATCATGTAACTCGCCTTGATCGTTGGGAACCGGAGCTGAATGAAGCCATACCAAACGACGAG
CGTGACACCACGATGCCTGTAGCAATGGCAACAACGTTGCGCAAACTATTAACTGGCGAACTACTTACTC
TAGCTTCCCGGCAACAATTAATAGACTGGATGGAGGCGGATAAAGTTGCAGGACCACTTCTGCGCTCGGC
CCTTCCGGCTGGCTGGTTTATTGCTGATAAATCTGGAGCCGGTGAGCGTGGGTCTCGCGGTATCATTGCA
GCACTGGGGCCAGATGGTAAGCCCTCCCGTATCGTAGTTATCTACACGACGGGGAGTCAGGCAACTATGG
ATGAACGAAATAGACAGATCGCTGAGATAGGTGCCTCACTGATTAAGCATTGGTAACTGTCAGACCAAGT
TTACTCATATATACTTTAGATTGATTTAAAACTTCATTTTTAATTTAAAAGGATCTAGGTGAAGATCCTT
TTTGATAATCTCATGACCAAAATCCCTTAACGTGAGTTTTCGTTCCACTGAGCGTCAGACCCCGTAGAAA
AGATCAAAGGATCTTCTTGAGATCCTTTTTTTCTGCGCGTAATCTGCTGCTTGCAAACAAAAAAACCACC
GCTACCAGCGGTGGTTTGTTTGCCGGATCAAGAGCTACCAACTCTTTTTCCGAAGGTAACTGGCTTCAGC
AGAGCGCAGATACCAAATACTGTTCTTCTAGTGTAGCCGTAGTTAGGCCACCACTTCAAGAACTCTGTAG
CACCGCCTACATACCTCGCTCTGCTAATCCTGTTACCAGTGGCTGCTGCCAGTGGCGATAAGTCGTGTCT
TACCGGGTTGGACTCAAGACGATAGTTACCGGATAAGGCGCAGCGGTCGGGCTGAACGGGGGGTTCGTGC
ACACAGCCCAGCTTGGAGCGAACGACCTACACCGAACTGAGATACCTACAGCGTGAGCTATGAGAAAGCG
CCACGCTTCCCGAAGGGAGAAAGGCGGACAGGTATCCGGTAAGCGGCAGGGTCGGAACAGGAGAGCGCAC
GAGGGAGCTTCCAGGGGGAAACGCCTGGTATCTTTATAGTCCTGTCGGGTTTCGCCACCTCTGACTTGAG
CGTCGATTTTTGTGATGCTCGTCAGGGGGGCGGAGCCTATGGAAAAACGCCAGCAACGCGGCCTTTTTAC
GGTTCCTGGCCTTTTGCTGGCCTTTTGCTCACATGTTCTTTCCTGCGTTATCCCCTGATTCTGTGGATAA
CCGTATTACCGCCTTTGAGTGAGCTGATACCGCTCGCCGCAGCCGAACGACCGAGCGCAGCGAGTCAGTG
AGCGAGGAAGCGGAAGAGCGCCCAATACGCAAACCGCCTCTCCCCGCGCGTTGGCCGATTCATTAATGCA
GCTGGCACGACAGGTTTCCCGACTGGAAAGCGGGCAGTGAGCGCAACGCAATTAATGTGAGTTAGCTCAC
TCATTAGGCACCCCAGGCTTTACACTTTATGCTTCCGGCTCGTATGTTGTGTGGAATTGTGAGCGGATAA
CAATTTCACACAGGAAACAGCTATGACCATGATTACGCCAAGCGCGCAATTAACCCTCACTAAAGGGAAC
AAAAGCTGGAGCTGCAAGCTTAATGTAGTCTTATGCAATACTCTTGTAGTCTTGCAACATGGTAACGATG
AGTTAGCAACATGCCTTACAAGGAGAGAAAAAGCACCGTGCATGCCGATTGGTGGAAGTAAGGTGGTACG
ATCGTGCCTTATTAGGAAGGCAACAGACGGGTCTGACATGGATTGGACGAACCACTGAATTGCCGCATTG
CAGAGATATTGTATTTAAGTGCCTAGCTCGATACATAAACGGGTCTCTCTGGTTAGACCAGATCTGAGCC
TGGGAGCTCTCTGGCTAACTAGGGAACCCACTGCTTAAGCCTCAATAAAGCTTGCCTTGAGTGCTTCAAG
TAGTGTGTGCCCGTCTGTTGTGTGACTCTGGTAACTAGAGATCCCTCAGACCCTTTTAGTCAGTGTGGAA
AATCTCTAGCAGTGGCGCCCGAACAGGGACTTGAAAGCGAAAGGGAAACCAGAGGAGCTCTCTCGACGCA
GGACTCGGCTTGCTGAAGCGCGCACGGCAAGAGGCGAGGGGCGGCGACTGGTGAGTACGCCAAAAATTTT
GACTAGCGGAGGCTAGAAGGAGAGAGATGGGTGCGAGAGCGTCAGTATTAAGCGGGGGAGAATTAGATCG
CGATGGGAAAAAATTCGGTTAAGGCCAGGGGGAAAGAAAAAATATAAATTAAAACATATAGTATGGGCAA
GCAGGGAGCTAGAACGATTCGCAGTTAATCCTGGCCTGTTAGAAACATCAGAAGGCTGTAGACAAATACT
GGGACAGCTACAACCATCCCTTCAGACAGGATCAGAAGAACTTAGATCATTATATAATACAGTAGCAACC
CTCTATTGTGTGCATCAAAGGATAGAGATAAAAGACACCAAGGAAGCTTTAGACAAGATAGAGGAAGAGC
AAAACAAAAGTAAGACCACCGCACAGCAAGCGGCCGCTGATCTTCAGACCTGGAGGAGGAGATATGAGGG
ACAATTGGAGAAGTGAATTATATAAATATAAAGTAGTAAAAATTGAACCATTAGGAGTAGCACCCACCAA
GGCAAAGAGAAGAGTGGTGCAGAGAGAAAAAAGAGCAGTGGGAATAGGAGCTTTGTTCCTTGGGTTCTTG
GGAGCAGCAGGAAGCACTATGGGCGCAGCGTCAATGACGCTGACGGTACAGGCCAGACAATTATTGTCTG
GTATAGTGCAGCAGCAGAACAATTTGCTGAGGGCTATTGAGGCGCAACAGCATCTGTTGCAACTCACAGT
CTGGGGCATCAAGCAGCTCCAGGCAAGAATCCTGGCTGTGGAAAGATACCTAAAGGATCAACAGCTCCTG
GGGATTTGGGGTTGCTCTGGAAAACTCATTTGCACCACTGCTGTGCCTTGGAATGCTAGTTGGAGTAATA
AATCTCTGGAACAGATTTGGAATCACACGACCTGGATGGAGTGGGACAGAGAAATTAACAATTACACAAG
CTTAATACACTCCTTAATTGAAGAATCGCAAAACCAGCAAGAAAAGAATGAACAAGAATTATTGGAATTA
GATAAATGGGCAAGTTTGTGGAATTGGTTTAACATAACAAATTGGCTGTGGTATATAAAATTATTCATAA
TGATAGTAGGAGGCTTGGTAGGTTTAAGAATAGTTTTTGCTGTACTTTCTATAGTGAATAGAGTTAGGCA
GGGATATTCACCATTATCGTTTCAGACCCACCTCCCAACCCCGAGGGGACCCGACAGGCCCGAAGGAATA
GAAGAAGAAGGTGGAGAGAGAGACAGAGACAGATCCATTCGATTAGTGAACGGATCTCGACGGTATCGGT
TAACTTTTAAAAGAAAAGGGGGGATTGGGGGGTACAGTGCAGGGGAAAGAATAGTAGACATAATAGCAAC
AGACATACAAACTAAAGAATTACAAAAACAAATTACAAAAATTCAAAATTTTATCGATCACGAGACTAGC
CTCGAGAAGCTTGATATCGAATTCCACGGGGTTGGGGTTGCGCCTTTTCCAAGGCAGCCCTGGGTTTGCG
CAGGGACGCGGCTGCTCTGGGCGTGGTTCCGGGAAACGCAGCGGCGCCGACCCTGGGTCTCGCACATTCT
TCACGTCCGTTCGCAGCGTCACCCGGATCTTCGCCGCTACCCTTGTGGGCCCCCCGGCGACGCTTCCTGC
TCCGCCCCTAAGTCGGGAAGGTTCCTTGCGGTTCGCGGCGTGCCGGACGTGACAAACGGAAGCCGCACGT
CTCACTAGTACCCTCGCAGACGGACAGCGCCAGGGAGCAATGGCAGCGCGCCGACCGCGATGGGCTGTGG
CCAATAGCGGCTGCTCAGCAGGGCGCGCCGAGAGCAGCGGCCGGGAAGGGGCGGTGCGGGAGGCGGGGTG
TGGGGCGGTAGTGTGGGCCCTGTTCCTGCCCGCGCGGTGTTCCGCATTCTGCAAGCCTCCGGAGCGCACG
TCGGCAGTCGGCTCCCTCGTTGACCGAATCACCGACCTCTCTCCCCAGGGGGATCCACCGGTTCGTCGAC
TAGTCCAGTGTGGTGGAATTCTGCAGATATCAACAAGTTTGTACAAAAAAGCAGGCTTTAAAGGAACCAA
TTCAGTCGACTGGATCCGAATTCATGAAGGATAACACCGTGCCACTGAAATTGATTGCCCTGTTAGCGAA
CGGTGAATTTCACTCTGGCGAGCAGTTGGGTGAAACGCTGGGAATGAGCCGGGCGGCTATTAATAAACAC
ATTCAGACACTGCGTGACTGGGGCGTTGATGTCTTTACCGTTCCGGGTAAAGGATACAGCCTGCCTGAGC
CTATCCAGTTACTTAATGCTAAACAGATATTGGGTCAGCTGGATGGCGGTAGTGTAGCCGTGCTGCCAGT
GATTGACTCCACGAATCAGTACCTTCTTGATCGTATCGGAGAGCTTAAATCGGGCGATGCTTGCATTGCA
GAATACCAGCAGGCTGGCCGTGGTCGCCGGGGTCGGAAATGGTTTTCGCCTTTTGGCGCAAACTTATATT
TGTCGATGTTCTGGCGTCTGGAACAAGGCCCGGCGGCGGCGATTGGTTTAAGTCTGGTTATCGGTATCGT
GATGGCGGAAGTATTACGCAAGCTGGGTGCAGATAAAGTTCGTGTTAAATGGCCTAATGACCTCTATCTG
CAGGATCGCAAGCTGGCAGGCATTCTGGTGGAGCTGACTGGCAAAACTGGCGATGCGGCGCAAATAGTCA
TTGGAGCCGGGATCAACATGGCAATGCGCCGTGTTGAAGAGAGTGTCGTTAATCAGGGGTGGATCACGCT
GCAGGAAGCGGGGATCAATCTCGATCGTAATACGTTGGCGGCCATGCTAATACGTGAATTACGTGCTGCG
TTGGAACTCTTCGAACAAGAAGGATTGGCACCTTATCTGTCGCGCTGGGAAAAGCTGGATAATTTTATTA
ATCGCCCAGTGAAACTTATCATTGGTGATAAAGAAATATTTGGCATTTCACGCGGAATAGACAAACAGGG
GGCTTTATTACTTGAGCAGGATGGAATAATAAAACCCTGGATGGGCGGTGAAATATCCCTGCGTAGTGCA
GAAAAAGGTAAGCTTGATATCTAGACCCAGCTTTCTTGTACAAAGTGGTTGATATCCAGCACAGTGGCGG
CCGCTCGACAATCAACCTCTGGATTACAAAATTTGTGAAAGATTGACTGGTATTCTTAACTATGTTGCTC
CTTTTACGCTATGTGGATACGCTGCTTTAATGCCTTTGTATCATGCTATTGCTTCCCGTATGGCTTTCAT
TTTCTCCTCCTTGTATAAATCCTGGTTGCTGTCTCTTTATGAGGAGTTGTGGCCCGTTGTCAGGCAACGT
GGCGTGGTGTGCACTGTGTTTGCTGACGCAACCCCCACTGGTTGGGGCATTGCCACCACCTGTCAGCTCC
TTTCCGGGACTTTCGCTTTCCCCCTCCCTATTGCCACGGCGGAACTCATCGCCGCCTGCCTTGCCCGCTG
CTGGACAGGGGCTCGGCTGTTGGGCACTGACAATTCCGTGGTGTTGTCGGGGAAGCTGACGTCCTTTCCA
TGGCTGCTCGCCTGTGTTGCCACCTGGATTCTGCGCGGGACGTCCTTCTGCTACGTCCCTTCGGCCCTCA
ATCCAGCGGACCTTCCTTCCCGCGGCCTGCTGCCGGCTCTGCGGCCTCTTCCGCGTCTTCGCCTTCGCCC
TCAGACGAGTCGGATCTCCCTTTGGGCCGCCTCCCCGCCTGGAATTCTGCAGATATCCGGACTAGTGATC
TCTCGAGGTTAACGAATTCTACCGGGTAGGGGAGGCGCTTTTCCCAAGGCAGTCTGGAGCATGCGCTTTA
GCAGCCCCGCTGGGCACTTGGCGCTACACAAGTGGCCTCTGGCCTCGCACACATTCCACATCCACCGGTA
GGCGCCAACCGGCTCCGTTCTTTGGTGGCCCCTTCGCGCCACCTTCTACTCCTCCCCTAGTCAGGAAGTT
CCCCCCCGCCCCGCAGCTCGCGTCGTGCAGGACGTGACAAATGGAAGTAGCACGTCTCACTAGTCTCGTG
CAGATGGACAGCACCGCTGAGCAATGGAAGCGGGTAGGCCTTTGGGGCAGCGGCCAATAGCAGCTTTGCT
CCTTCGCTTTCTGGGCTCAGAGGCTGGGAAGGGGTGGGTCCGGGGGCGGGCTCAGGGGCGGGCTCAGGGG
CGGGGCGGGCGCCCGAAGGTCCTCCGGAGGCCCGGCATTCTGCACGCTTCAAAAGCGCACGTCTGCCGCG
CTGTTCTCCTCTTCCTCATCTCCGGGCCTTTCGACCTGCATCCCGCCACCATGAAAAAGCCTGAACTCAC
CGCGACGTCTGTCGAGAAGTTTCTGATCGAAAAGTTCGACAGCGTCTCCGACCTGATGCAGCTCTCGGAG
GGCGAAGAATCTCGTGCTTTCAGCTTCGATGTAGGAGGGCGTGGATATGTCCTGCGGGTAAATAGCTGCG
CCGATGGTTTCTACAAAGATCGTTATGTTTATCGGCACTTTGCATCGGCCGCGCTCCCGATTCCGGAAGT
GCTTGACATTGGGGAATTCAGCGAGAGCCTGACCTATTGCATCTCCCGCCGTGCACAGGGTGTCACGTTG
CAAGACCTGCCTGAAACCGAACTGCCCGCTGTTCTGCAGCCGGTCGCGGAGGCCATGGATGCGATCGCTG
CGGCCGATCTTAGCCAGACGAGCGGGTTCGGCCCATTCGGACCGCAAGGAATCGGTCAATACACTACATG
GCGTGATTTCATATGCGCGATTGCTGATCCCCATGTGTATCACTGGCAAACTGTGATGGACGACACCGTC
AGTGCGTCCGTCGCGCAGGCTCTCGATGAGCTGATGCTTTGGGCCGAGGACTGCCCCGAAGTCCGGCACC
TCGTGCACGCGGATTTCGGCTCCAACAATGTCCTGACGGACAATGGCCGCATAACAGCGGTCATTGACTG
GAGCGAGGCGATGTTCGGGGATTCCCAATACGAGGTCGCCAACATCTTCTTCTGGAGGCCGTGGTTGGCT
TGTATGGAGCAGCAGACGCGCTACTTCGAGCGGAGGCATCCGGAGCTTGCAGGATCGCCGCGGCTCCGGG
CGTATATGCTCCGCATTGGTCTTGACCAACTCTATCAGAGCTTGGTTGACGGCAATTTCGATGATGCAGC
TTGGGCGCAGGGTCGATGCGACGCAATCGTCCGATCCGGAGCCGGGACTGTCGGGCGTACACAAATCGCC
CGCAGAAGCGCGGCCGTCTGGACCGATGGCTGTGTAGAAGTACTCGCCGATAGTGGAAACCGACGCCCCA
GCACTCGTCCGAGGGCAAAGGAATAGAGTAGATGCCGACCGAACAAGAGCTGATTTCGAGAACGCCTCAG
CCAGCAACTCGCGCGAGCCTAGCAAGGCAAATGCGAGAGAACGGCCTTACGCTTGGTGGCACAGTTCTCG
TCCACAGTTCGCTAAGCTCGCTCGGCTGGGTCGCGGGAGGGCCGGTCGCAGTGATTCAGGCCCTTCTGGA
TTGTGTTGGTCCCCAGGGCACGATTGTCATGCCCACGCACTCGGGTGATCTGACTGATCCCGCAGATTGG
AGATCGCCGCCCGTGCCTGCCGATTGGGTGCAGATCCGTCGAGGGCCCGGTACCTTTAAGACCAATGACT
TACAAGGCAGCTGTAGATCTTAGCCACTTTTTAAAAGAAAAGGGGGGACTGGAAGGGCTAGCTCACTCCC
AACGAAGACAAGATCTGCTTTTTGCTTGTACTGGGTCTCTCTGGTTAGACCAGATCTGAGCCTGGGAGCT
CTCTGGCTAACTAGGGAACCCACTGCTTAAGCCTCAATAAAGCTTGCCTTGAGTGCTTCAAGTAGTGTGT
GCCCGTCTGTTGTGTGACTCTGGTAACTAGAGATCCCTCAGACCCTTTTAGTCAGTGTGGAAAATCTCTA
GCAGTAGTAGTTCATGTCATCTTATTATTCAGTATTTATAACTTGCAAAGAAATGAATATCAGAGAGTGA
GAGGAACTTGTTTATTGCAGCTTATAATGGTTACAAATAAAGCAATAGCATCACAAATTTCACAAATAAA
GCATTTTTTTCACTGCATTCTAGTTGTGGTTTGTCCAAACTCATCAATGTATCTTATCATGTCTGGCTCT
AGCTATCCCGCCCCTAACTCCGCCCATCCCGCCCCTAACTCCGCCCAGTTCCGCCCATTCTCCGCCCCAT
GGCTGACTAATTTTTTTTATTTATGCAGAGGCCGAGGCCGCCTCGGCCTCTGAGCTATTCCAGAAGTAGT
GAGGAGGCTTTTTTGGAGGCCTAGGGACGTACCCAATTCGCCCTATAGTGAGTCGTATTACGCGCGCTCA
CTGGCCGTCGTTTTACAACGTCGTGACTGGGAAAACCCTGGCGTTACCCAACTTAATCGCCTTGCAGCAC
ATCCCCCTTTCGCCAGCTGGCGTAATAGCGAAGAGGCCCGCACCGATCGCCCTTCCCAACAGTTGCGCAG
CCTGAATGGCGAATGGG
[124 nt withheld, positions 9188-9311]
C
[91 nt withheld, positions 9313-9403]
A
[49 nt withheld, positions 9405-9453]
CCTTTGACGTTGGAGTCCACGTTCTTT
[37 nt withheld, positions 9481-9517]
ACCCTATCTCGGTCTATTCTTTTGATTTATAAGGGATTTTGCCGATTTCGGCCTATTGGTTAAAAAATGA
GCTGATTTAACAAAAATTTAACGCGAATTTTAACAAAATATTAACGCTTACAATTTAGGTGGCACTTTTC
GGGGAAATGTG
Features (pLannotate 1.2.2; 31 found; start..end, strand, type, name):
      1..105     +  promoter       AmpR promoter: bla
    106..966     +  CDS            AmpR: β-lactamase; bla; confers resistance to ampicillin, carbenicillin, and related antibiotics
   1137..1725    +  rep_origin     ori: high-copy-number ColE1/pMB1/pBR322/pUC origin of replication
   1908..2000    +  CDS            lacI (fragment): lac repressor; lacI; The lac repressor binds to the lac operator to inhibit transcription in E. coli. This inhibition can be relieved by adding lactose or isopropyl-β-D-thiogalactopyranoside (IPTG).
   2013..2034    +  protein_bind   CAP binding site: CAP binding activates transcription in the presence of cAMP. E. coli catabolite activator protein
   2049..2079    +  promoter       lac promoter: promoter for the E. coli lac operon
   2087..2103    +  protein_bind   lac operator: The lac repressor binds to the lac operator to inhibit transcription in E. coli. This inhibition can be relieved by adding lactose or isopropyl-β-D-thiogalactopyranoside (IPTG). lac repressor encoded by lacI
   2148..2166    +  promoter       T3 promoter: promoter for bacteriophage T3 RNA polymerase
   2194..2420    +  promoter       RSV promoter: Rous sarcoma virus enhancer/promoter
   2421..2601    +  LTR            5' LTR (truncated): truncated 5' long terminal repeat (LTR) from HIV-1
   2648..2773    +  misc_feature   HIV-1 Ψ: packaging signal of human immunodeficiency virus type 1
   2757..3120    +  CDS            HIV-1 gag (fragment): gag protein from human immunodeficiency virus 1; gag
   3266..3499    +  misc_feature   RRE: The Rev response element (RRE) of HIV-1 allows for Rev-dependent mRNA export from the nucleus to the cytoplasm.
   3876..3976    +  CDS            Rev (fragment): human immunodeficiency virus 1 (HIV-1) Rev protein; rev; enhances nuclear export of unspliced and incompletely spliced viral mRNAs
   3995..4112    +  misc_feature   cPPT/CTS: central polypurine tract and central termination sequence of HIV-1
   4132..4155    -  misc_feature   MCS (fragment): pBluescript multiple cloning site
   4158..4668    +  promoter       hPGK promoter: human phosphoglycerate kinase 1 promoter
   4723..4747    +  protein_bind   attB1: mutant version of attB; recombination site for the Gateway® BP reaction BP Clonase™
   4784..5746    +  CDS            birA: BIRA_ECOLI - Also known as bioR, dhbB. Experimental evidence at protein level: Swiss-Prot protein existence level 1. Acts both as a biotin--[acetyl-CoA-carboxylase] ligase and a biotin-operon repressor. In the presence of ATP, BirA activates biotin to form the BirA-biotinyl-5'-adenylate (BirA-bio-5'-AMP or holoBirA) complex. HoloBirA can either transfer the biotinyl moiety to the biotin carboxyl carrier protein (BCCP) subunit of acetyl-CoA carboxylase, or bind to the biotin operator site and inhibit transcription of the operon. From Escherichia coli (strain K12).
   5765..5789    -  protein_bind   attB2: mutant version of attB; recombination site for the Gateway® BP reaction BP Clonase™
   5820..6408    +  misc_feature   WPRE: woodchuck hepatitis virus posttranscriptional regulatory element
   6464..6963    +  promoter       PGK promoter: mouse phosphoglycerate kinase 1 promoter
   6981..8006    +  CDS            HygR: aminoglycoside phosphotransferase from E. coli; aph(4)-Ia; confers resistance to hygromycin
   8024..8302    +  CDS            yokD (fragment): YOKD_BACSU - Experimental evidence at protein level: Swiss-Prot protein existence level 1. May contribute to antibiotic resistance. From Bacillus subtilis (strain 168).
   8310..8447    +  CDS            nef (fragment): NEF_HV1LA - Experimental evidence at protein level: Swiss-Prot protein existence level 1. Extracellular Nef protein targets CD4(+) T-lymphocytes for apoptosis by interacting with CXCR4 surface receptors. From Human immunodeficiency virus type 1 group M subtype B (isolate Lai) (HIV-1).
   8433..8613    +  LTR            5' LTR (truncated): truncated 5' long terminal repeat (LTR) from HIV-1
   8685..8806    +  polyA_signal   SV40 poly(A) signal: SV40 polyadenylation signal
   8846..8981    +  rep_origin     SV40 ori: SV40 origin of replication
   9002..9020    -  promoter       T7 promoter: promoter for bacteriophage T7 RNA polymerase
   9028..9183    +  CDS            lacZα (fragment): LacZα fragment of β-galactosidase; lacZ fragment
   9188..9616    +  rep_origin     f1 ori (sequence partly withheld): f1 bacteriophage origin of replication; arrow indicates direction of (+) strand synthesis
