[The description below was written by a language model from this plasmid's Addgene catalogue record and pLannotate feature annotations shown in this document.]
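Description:
pLenti PGK BirA Hygro (w874-1) is a lentiviral mammalian expression plasmid built on the p156RRL-sinPPT-CMV-GFP-PRE backbone and carrying the E. coli biotin ligase gene BirA. The sequenced record is about 9.7 kb. In bacteria it is maintained through a high-copy ColE1/pUC-type origin and ampicillin resistance (β-lactamase). An f1 origin and remnants of a pBluescript-type cloning region (lac promoter/operator, lacZα fragment, T3 and T7 promoters) are also present. The viral portion has a chimeric RSV promoter fused to a truncated HIV-1 5' LTR, which drives genomic RNA production in packaging cells. This is followed by the Ψ packaging signal with a gag fragment, the RRE for Rev-dependent nuclear export, and the cPPT/CTS. A second truncated LTR annotated downstream serves as the 3' LTR, consistent with the "sin" (self-inactivating) designation in the backbone name. It is followed by an SV40 poly(A) signal and SV40 origin.

Between the LTRs are two independent cassettes. A human PGK promoter drives the BirA coding sequence, which was cloned between BamHI and XbaI, is flanked by attB1 and attB2 Gateway recombination sites, and is followed by a WPRE that enhances transcript expression. Downstream, a mouse PGK promoter drives the hygromycin resistance gene, allowing selection of transduced mammalian cells. According to the depositor, BirA was amplified from the TOP10F' strain, sequence confirmed, and functionally tested in E. coli with an AviTag fusion protein. The construct is therefore suited to making stable cell lines that express BirA for site-specific in vivo biotinylation of AviTag-bearing proteins, although the record does not describe specific mammalian applications.
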