Addgene plasmid #29649: pLenti PGK BirA Hygro (w874-1)
Depositing lab: Eric Campeau. Depositing organization: University of Massachusetts, Worcester.
Backbone
  Vector backbone: p156RRL-sinPPT-CMV-GFP-PRE/Nhe I
  Backbone size w/o insert (bp): 8683
  Vector type: Mammalian Expression, Lentiviral
  Selectable markers: Hygromycin
Growth in bacteria
  Bacterial resistance: Ampicillin, 100 μg/mL
  Growth temperature: 37°C
  Growth strain: Stbl3
  Growth instructions: Stbl3, 37oC
  Copy number: High Copy
Gene/Insert
  Gene/Insert name: BirA
  Species: E.coli
  Insert size (bp): 980
  Cloning method: Restriction Enzyme; 5′ cloning site Bam HI (not destroyed); 3′ cloning site Xba I (not destroyed)
  Sequencing primers: 5′ PGKforw; 3′ WPRErev
Terms and licenses: Academic/Nonprofit Terms; Industry Terms: Not Available to Industry
Depositor comments: The BirA gene was amplified from the E.coli TOP10F' strain, sequence confirmed, and functionally tested in E.coli using a protein fused to an AviTag.
How to cite: pLenti PGK BirA Hygro (w874-1) was a gift from Eric Campeau (Addgene plasmid # 29649 ; http://n2t.net/addgene:29649 ; RRID:Addgene_29649)
