>Addgene plasmid #29649 | pLenti PGK BirA Hygro (w874-1) | addgene partial sequence | sequence record 35161 | WPRE-R 5'-CATAGCGTAAAAGGAGCAACA-3'
ATTTTGTAATCCAGAGGTTGATTGTCGAGCGGCCGCCACTGTGCTGGATATCAACCACTTTGTACAAGAA
AGCTGGGTCTAGATATCAAGCTTACCTTTTTCTGCACTACGCAGGGATATTTCACCGCCCATCCAGGGTT
TTATTATTCCATCCTGCTCAAGTAATAAAGCCCCCTGTTTGTCTATTCCGCGTGAAATGCCAAATATTTC
TTTATCACCAATGATAAGTTTCACTGGGCGATTAATAAAATTATCCAGCTTTTCCCAGCGCGACAGATAA
GGTGCCAATCCTTCTTGTTCGAAGAGTTCCAACGCAGCACGTAATTCACGTATTAGCATGGCCGCCAACG
TATTACGATCGAGATTGATCCCCGCTTCCTGCAGCGTGATCCACCCCTGATTAACGACACTCTCTTCAAC
ACGGCGCATTGCCATGTTGATCCCGGCTCCAATGACTATTTGCGCCGCATCGCCAGTTTTGCCAGTCAGC
TCCACCAGAATGCCTGCCAGCTTGCGATCCTGCAGATAGAGGTCATTAGGCCATTTAACACGAACTTTAT
CTGCACCCAGCTTGCGTAATACTTCCGCCATCACGATACCGATAACCAGACTTAAACCAATCGCCGCCGC
CGGGCCTTGTTCCAGACGCCAGAACATCGACAAATATAAGTTTGCGCCAAAAGGCGAAAACCATTTCCGA
CCCCGGCGACCACGGCCAGCCTGCTGGTATTCTGCAATGCAAGCATCGCCCGATTTAAGCTCTCCGATAC
GATCAAGAAGGTACTGATTCGTGGAGTCAATCACTGGCAGCACGGCTACACTACCGCCATCCAGCTGACC
CAATATCTGTTT
